>Addgene plasmid #201576 | pCMV6-AN-DDK_S172A_M173A_V195A RAD23A | addgene full sequence | sequence record 395067 | Addgene NGS Result
AACAAAATATTAACGCTTACAATTTCCATTCGCCATTCAGGCTGCGCAACTGTTGGGAAGGGCGATCGGT
GCGGGCCTCTTCGCTATTACGCCAGCTGGCGAAAGGGGGATGTGCTGCAAGGCGATTAAGTTGGGTAACG
CCAGGGTTTTCCCAGTCACGACGTTGTAAAACGACGGCCAGTGCCAAGCTGATCTATACATTGAATCAAT
ATTGGCAATTAGCCATATTAGTCATTGGTTATATAGCATAAATCAATATTGGCTATTGGCCATTGCATAC
GTTGTATCTATATCATAATATGTACATTTATATTGGCTCATGTCCAATATGACCGCCATGTTGACATTGA
TTATTGACTAGTTATTAATAGTAATCAATTACGGGGTCATTAGTTCATAGCCCATATATGGAGTTCCGCG
TTACATAACTTACGGTAAATGGCCCGCCTGGCTGACCGCCCAACGACCCCCGCCCATTGACGTCAATAAT
GACGTATGTTCCCATAGTAACGCCAATAGGGACTTTCCATTGACGTCAATGGGTGGAGTATTTACGGTAA
ACTGCCCACTTGGCAGTACATCAAGTGTATCATATGCCAAGTCCGCCCCCTATTGACGTCAATGACGGTA
AATGGCCCGCCTGGCATTATGCCCAGTACATGACCTTACGGGACTTTCCTACTTGGCAGTACATCTACGT
ATTAGTCATCGCTATTACCATGGTGATGCGGTTTTGGCAGTACACCAATGGGCGTGGATAGCGGTTTGAC
TCACGGGGATTTCCAAGTCTCCACCCCATTGACGTCAATGGGAGTTTGTTTTGGCACCAAAATCAACGGG
ACTTTCCAAAATGTCGTAATAACCCCGCCCCGTTGACGCAAATGGGCGGTAGGCGTGTACGGTGGGAGGT
CTATATAAGCAGAGCTCGTTTAGTGAACCGTCAGAATTTTGTAATACGACTCACTATAGGGCGGCCGGGA
ATTCGTCGACTGGATCCGGTACCGAGGAGATCTGCCACCATGGATTACAAGGATGACGACGATAAGGCGA
TCGCCATGGAGCATATGGCCGTCACTATTACCCTGAAGACCCTGCAGCAGCAGACATTCAAGATTCGGAT
GGAACCTGATGAGACAGTCAAAGTCCTGAAAGAGAAGATCGAGGCAGAAAAAGGACGAGACGCATTCCCT
GTCGCAGGACAGAAGCTGATCTACGCTGGGAAAATTCTGTCCGACGATGTGCCAATCAGGGACTATCGCA
TTGATGAGAAGAACTTTGTGGTCGTGATGGTGACTAAGACCAAAGCCGGCCAGGGGACATCTGCTCCCCC
TGAAGCAAGTCCAACTGCCGCTCCCGAGAGCTCCACCTCTTTCCCACCCGCCCCAACATCCGGAATGTCT
CACCCTCCACCCGCAGCCCGCGAAGACAAATCCCCCTCTGAGGAAAGCGCCCCTACCACATCCCCAGAGA
GTGTCTCAGGCAGCGTGCCCTCTAGTGGATCAAGCGGCCGAGAGGAAGATGCTGCATCAACACTGGTGAC
TGGAAGCGAGTACGAAACCATGCTGACAGAGATCATGGCAGCCGGCTATGAGCGGGAAAGAGTCGTGGCC
GCTCTGCGAGCCAGCTACAACAATCCCCACCGGGCTGCAGAGTATCTGCTGACTGGGATTCCTGGCAGCC
CCGAGCCTGAACATGGGTCTGTCCAAGAAAGTCAGGTGTCAGAGCAGCCAGCAACCGAGGCAGCAGGAGA
AAACCCACTGGAGTTCCTGAGAGATCAGCCCCAGTTTCAGAACATGAGGCAGGTCATCCAGCAGAATCCA
GCACTGCTGCCTGCTCTGCTGCAGCAGCTGGGCCAGGAAAACCCTCAGCTGCTGCAGCAGATCTCCAGGC
ATCAGGAGCAGTTTATTCAGATGCTGAATGAACCTCCAGGGGAGCTGGCCGACATCTCTGATGTCGAGGG
CGAAGTGGGGGCAATTGGAGAGGAAGCCCCTCAGATGAATTACATCCAGGTCACCCCACAGGAGAAGGAA
GCTATTGAACGGCTGAAAGCACTGGGCTTCCCCGAGAGCCTGGTCATCCAGGCCTATTTTGCTTGCGAGA
AGAACGAAAATCTGGCTGCAAACTTCCTGCTGAGCCAGAATTTTGACGATGAGTAAGAATTCGGATCCAC
GCGTAAGCTTCTCGAGACGCGTTAAGCGGCCGCACTCGAGGTTTAAACGGCCGGCCGCGGTCATAGCTGT
TTCCTGAACAGATCCCGGGTGGCATCCCTGTGACCCCTCCCCAGTGCCTCTCCTGGCCCTGGAAGTTGCC
ACTCCAGTGCCCACCAGCCTTGTCCTAATAAAATTAAGTTGCATCATTTTGTCTGACTAGGTGTCCTTCT
ATAATATTATGGGGTGGAGGGGGGTGGTATGGAGCAAGGGGCAAGTTGGGAAGACAACCTGTAGGGCCTG
CGGGGTCTATTGGGAACCAAGCTGGAGTGCAGTGGCACAATCTTGGCTCACTGCAATCTCCGCCTCCTGG
GTTCAAGCGATTCTCCTGCCTCAGCCTCCCGAGTTGTTGGGATTCCAGGCATGCATGACCAGGCTCAGCT
AATTTTTGTTTTTTTGGTAGAGACGGGGTTTCACCATATTGGCCAGGCTGGTCTCCAACTCCTAATCTCA
GGTGATCTACCCACCTTGGCCTCCCAAATTGCTGGGATTACAGGCGTGAACCACTGCTCCCTTCCCTGTC
CTTCTGATTTTAAAATAACTATACCAGCAGGAGGACGTCCAGACACAGCATAGGCTACCTGGCCATGCCC
AACCGGTGGGACATTTGAGTTGCTTGCTTGGCACTGTCCTCTCATGCGTTGGGTCCACTCAGTAGATGCC
TGTTGAATTGGGTACGCGGCCAGCTTGGCTGTGGAATGTGTGTCAGTTAGGGTGTGGAAAGTCCCCAGGC
TCCCCAGCAGGCAGAAGTATGCAAAGCATGCATCTCAATTAGTCAGCAACCAGGTGTGGAAAGTCCCCAG
GCTCCCCAGCAGGCAGAAGTATGCAAAGCATGCATCTCAATTAGTCAGCAACCATAGTCCCGCCCCTAAC
TCCGCCCATCCCGCCCCTAACTCCGCCCAGTTCCGCCCATTCTCCGCCCCATGGCTGACTAATTTTTTTT
ATTTATGCAGAGGCCGAGGCCGCCTCGGCCTCTGAGCTATTCCAGAAGTAGTGAGGAGGCTTTTTTGGAG
GCCTAGGCTTTTGCAAAAAGCTCCCGGGAGCTTGTATATCCATTTTCGGATCTGATCAAGAGACAGGATG
AGGATCGTTTCGCATGATTGAACAAGATGGATTGCACGCAGGTTCTCCGGCCGCTTGGGTGGAGAGGCTA
TTCGGCTATGACTGGGCACAACAGACAATCGGCTGCTCTGATGCCGCCGTGTTCCGGCTGTCAGCGCAGG
GGCGCCCGGTTCTTTTTGTCAAGACCGACCTGTCCGGTGCCCTGAATGAACTGCAGGACGAGGCAGCGCG
GCTATCGTGGCTGGCCACGACGGGCGTTCCTTGCGCAGCTGTGCTCGACGTTGTCACTGAAGCGGGAAGG
GACTGGCTGCTATTGGGCGAAGTGCCGGGGCAGGATCTCCTGTCATCTCACCTTGCTCCTGCCGAGAAAG
TATCCATCATGGCTGATGCAATGCGGCGGCTGCATACGCTTGATCCGGCTACCTGCCCATTCGACCACCA
AGCGAAACATCGCATCGAGCGAGCACGTACTCGGATGGAAGCCGGTCTTGTCGATCAGGATGATCTGGAC
GAAGAGCATCAGGGGCTCGCGCCAGCCGAACTGTTCGCCAGGCTCAAGGCGCGCATGCCCGACGGCGAGG
ATCTCGTCGTGACCCATGGCGATGCCTGCTTGCCGAATATCATGGTGGAAAATGGCCGCTTTTCTGGATT
CATCGACTGTGGCCGGCTGGGTGTGGCCGACCGCTATCAGGACATAGCGTTGGCTACCCGTGATATTGCT
GAAGAGCTTGGCGGCGAATGGGCTGACCGCTTCCTCGTGCTTTACGGTATCGCCGCTCCCGATTCGCAGC
GCATCGCCTTCTATCGCCTTCTTGACGAGTTCTTCTGAGCGGGACTCTGGGGTTCGAAATGACCGACCAA
GCGACGCCCAACCTGCCATCACGAGATTTCGATTCCACCGCCGCCTTCTATGAAAGGTTGGGCTTCGGAA
TCGTTTTCCGGGACGCCGGCTGGATGATCCTCCAGCGCGGGGATCTCATGCTGGAGTTCTTCGCCCACCC
CAACTTGTTTATTGCAGCTTATAATGGTTACAAATAAAGCAATAGCATCACAAATTTCACAAATAAAGCA
TTTTTTTCACTGCATTCTAGTTGTGGTTTGTCCAAACTCATCAATGTATCTTATCATGTCTGTATACCGT
CGACCTCTAGCTAGAGCTTGGCGTAATCATGGTCATAGCTGTTTCCTGTGTGAAATTGTTATCCGCTCAC
AATTCCACACAACATACGAGCCGGAAGCATAAAGTGTAAAGCCTGGGGTGCCTAATGAGTGAGCTAACTC
ACATTAATTGCGTTGCGCTCACTGCCCGCTTTCCAGTCGGGAAACCTGTCGTGCCAGCTGCATTAATGAA
TCGGCCAACGCGCGGGGAGAGGCGGTTTGCGTATTGGGCGCTCTTCCGCTTCCTCGCTCACTGACTCGCT
GCGCTCGGTCGTTCGGCTGCGGCGAGCGGTATCAGCTCACTCAAAGGCGGTAATACGGTTATCCACAGAA
TCAGGGGATAACGCAGGAAAGAACATGTGAGCAAAAGGCCAGCAAAAGGCCAGGAACCGTAAAAAGGCCG
CGTTGCTGGCGTTTTTCCATAGGCTCCGCCCCCCTGACGAGCATCACAAAAATCGACGCTCAAGTCAGAG
GTGGCGAAACCCGACAGGACTATAAAGATACCAGGCGTTTCCCCCTGGAAGCTCCCTCGTGCGCTCTCCT
GTTCCGACCCTGCCGCTTACCGGATACCTGTCCGCCTTTCTCCCTTCGGGAAGCGTGGCGCTTTCTCATA
GCTCACGCTGTAGGTATCTCAGTTCGGTGTAGGTCGTTCGCTCCAAGCTGGGCTGTGTGCACGAACCCCC
CGTTCAGCCCGACCGCTGCGCCTTATCCGGTAACTATCGTCTTGAGTCCAACCCGGTAAGACACGACTTA
TCGCCACTGGCAGCAGCCACTGGTAACAGGATTAGCAGAGCGAGGTATGTAGGCGGTGCTACAGAGTTCT
TGAAGTGGTGGCCTAACTACGGCTACACTAGAAGAACAGTATTTGGTATCTGCGCTCTGCTGAAGCCAGT
TACCTTCGGAAAAAGAGTTGGTAGCTCTTGATCCGGCAAACAAACCACCGCTGGTAGCGGTGGTTTTTTT
GTTTGCAAGCAGCAGATTACGCGCAGAAAAAAAGGATCTCAAGAAGATCCTTTGATCTTTTCTACGGGGT
CTGACGCTCAGTGGAACGAAAACTCACGTTAAGGGATTTTGGTCATGAGATTATCAAAAAGGATCTTCAC
CTAGATCCTTTTAAATTAAAAATGAAGTTTTAAATCAATCTAAAGTATATATGAGTAAACTTGGTCTGAC
AGTTACCAATGCTTAATCAGTGAGGCACCTATCTCAGCGATCTGTCTATTTCGTTCATCCATAGTTGCCT
GACTCCCCGTCGTGTAGATAACTACGATACGGGAGGGCTTACCATCTGGCCCCAGTGCTGCAATGATACC
GCGAGACCCACGCTCACCGGCTCCAGATTTATCAGCAATAAACCAGCCAGCCGGAAGGGCCGAGCGCAGA
AGTGGTCCTGCAACTTTATCCGCCTCCATCCAGTCTATTAATTGTTGCCGGGAAGCTAGAGTAAGTAGTT
CGCCAGTTAATAGTTTGCGCAACGTTGTTGCCATTGCTACAGGCATCGTGGTGTCACGCTCGTCGTTTGG
TATGGCTTCATTCAGCTCCGGTTCCCAACGATCAAGGCGAGTTACATGATCCCCCATGTTGTGCAAAAAA
GCGGTTAGCTCCTTCGGTCCTCCGATCGTTGTCAGAAGTAAGTTGGCCGCAGTGTTATCACTCATGGTTA
TGGCAGCACTGCATAATTCTCTTACTGTCATGCCATCCGTAAGATGCTTTTCTGTGACTGGTGAGTACTC
AACCAAGTCATTCTGAGAATAGTGTATGCGGCGACCGAGTTGCTCTTGCCCGGCGTCAATACGGGATAAT
ACCGCGCCACATAGCAGAACTTTAAAAGTGCTCATCATTGGAAAACGTTCTTCGGGGCGAAAACTCTCAA
GGATCTTACCGCTGTTGAGATCCAGTTCGATGTAACCCACTCGTGCACCCAACTGATCTTCAGCATCTTT
TACTTTCACCAGCGTTTCTGGGTGAGCAAAAACAGGAAGGCAAAATGCCGCAAAAAAGGGAATAAGGGCG
ACACGGAAATGTTGAATACTCATACTCTTCCTTTTTCAATATTATTGAAGCATTTATCAGGGTTATTGTC
TCATGAGCGGATACATATTTGAATGTATTTAGAAAAATAAACAAATAGGGGTTCCGCGCACATTTCCCCG
AAAAGTGCCACCTG
[124 nt withheld, positions 6595-6718]
C
[91 nt withheld, positions 6720-6810]
A
[49 nt withheld, positions 6812-6860]
CCTTTGACGTTGGAGTCCACGTTCTTT
[37 nt withheld, positions 6888-6924]
ACCCTATCTCGGTCTATTCTTTTGATTTATAAGGGATTTTGCCGATTTCGGCCTATTGGTTAAAAAATGA
GCTGATTTAACAAAAATTTAACGCGAATTTT
Features (pLannotate 1.2.2; 20 found; start..end, strand, type, name):
      1..25      +  rep_origin     M13 ori (fragment): M13 bacteriophage origin of replication; arrow indicates direction of (+) strand synthesis
     29..183     -  CDS            lacZα (fragment): LacZα fragment of β-galactosidase; lacZ fragment
    343..722     +  enhancer       CMV enhancer: human cytomegalovirus immediate early enhancer
    724..923     +  promoter       CMV promoter: human cytomegalovirus (CMV) immediate early promoter
    952..970     +  promoter       T7 promoter: promoter for bacteriophage T7 RNA polymerase
   1023..1047    +  CDS            3xFLAG (fragment): three tandem FLAG® epitope tags
   1065..2153    +  CDS            RAD23A: RD23A_HUMAN - Experimental evidence at protein level: Swiss-Prot protein existence level 1. (Microbial infection) Involved in Vpr-dependent replication of HIV-1 in non-proliferating cells and primary macrophages. Required for the association of HIV-1 Vpr with the host proteasome. From Homo sapiens (Human).
   2257..2879    +  polyA_signal   hGH poly(A) signal: human growth hormone polyadenylation signal
   2908..3237    +  promoter       SV40 promoter: SV40 enhancer and early promoter
   3304..4095    +  CDS            neo: KKA2_KLEPN - Also known as kan, nptII. Experimental evidence at protein level: Swiss-Prot protein existence level 1. Resistance to kanamycin, neomycin, paromomycin, ribostamycin, butirosin and gentamicin B. From Klebsiella pneumoniae.
   4119..4277    +  CDS            ble (fragment): BLE_KLEPN - Experimental evidence at protein level: Swiss-Prot protein existence level 1. Binding protein with a strong affinity to the bleomycin family of antibiotics. Binds to CL990; an antimitotic-antibiotic compound. From Klebsiella pneumoniae.
   4272..4393    +  polyA_signal   SV40 poly(A) signal: SV40 polyadenylation signal
   4466..4482    -  protein_bind   lac operator: The lac repressor binds to the lac operator to inhibit transcription in E. coli. This inhibition can be relieved by adding lactose or isopropyl-β-D-thiogalactopyranoside (IPTG). lac repressor encoded by lacI
   4490..4520    -  promoter       lac promoter: promoter for the E. coli lac operon
   4535..4556    -  protein_bind   CAP binding site: CAP binding activates transcription in the presence of cAMP. E. coli catabolite activator protein
   4569..4661    -  CDS            lacI (fragment): lac repressor; lacI; The lac repressor binds to the lac operator to inhibit transcription in E. coli. This inhibition can be relieved by adding lactose or isopropyl-β-D-thiogalactopyranoside (IPTG).
   4844..5432    -  rep_origin     ori: high-copy-number ColE1/pMB1/pBR322/pUC origin of replication
   5603..6463    -  CDS            AmpR: β-lactamase; bla; confers resistance to ampicillin, carbenicillin, and related antibiotics
   6464..6568    -  promoter       AmpR promoter: bla
   6595..7023    +  rep_origin     f1 ori (sequence partly withheld): f1 bacteriophage origin of replication; arrow indicates direction of (+) strand synthesis
