[The description below was written by a language model from this plasmid's Addgene catalogue record and pLannotate feature annotations shown in this document.]
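Description:
pCMV6-AN-DDK_S172A_M173A_V195A RAD23A is a mammalian expression plasmid of about 7 kb built on the commercial pCMV6-AN-DDK backbone. It is propagated in E. coli as a high-copy plasmid through a ColE1/pUC-type origin with ampicillin selection (AmpR, β-lactamase under its own promoter). An f1 phage origin is also present, along with remnants of lac sequences (lacZα and lacI fragments, lac promoter and operator) that are carry-overs from the backbone's cloning history rather than functional parts of the payload. For selection in mammalian cells, an SV40 enhancer/early promoter drives the neo (nptII) gene, followed by an SV40 polyadenylation signal, allowing G418 selection of stable transfectants.

The expression cassette uses the human cytomegalovirus immediate-early enhancer and promoter to drive the human RAD23A open reading frame (UV excision repair protein RAD23 homolog A), terminated by the human growth hormone polyadenylation signal. A T7 promoter sits between the CMV promoter and the coding region, which could support in vitro transcription or serve as a sequencing priming site. The backbone supplies an N-terminal FLAG (DDK) epitope. The annotation tool labels this as a fragment of 3xFLAG, consistent with a single FLAG unit, and it permits detection or immunoprecipitation of the protein. The insert carries three alanine substitutions, S172A, M173A and V195A, located within the first ubiquitin-associated domain (UBA1), and the plasmid is a variant of a matching wild-type RAD23A construct. It is intended for expressing this UBA1 mutant in mammalian cells for comparison with the wild type, and the associated publication concerns an interaction between RAD23A/B and Y-family DNA polymerases.
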