Addgene plasmid #201576: pCMV6-AN-DDK_S172A_M173A_V195A RAD23A
Purpose: Expresses a variant of human RAD23A containing mutations S172A, M173A and V195A within UBA1. Variant of plasmid pCMV6-AN-DDK_WT RAD23A
Depositing lab: Roger Woodgate. Depositing organization: National Institute of Child Health and Human Development (NICHD). Publication: A novel interaction between RAD23A/B and Y-family DNA polymerases. Ashton NW, Jaiswal N, Cestari Moreno N, Semenova IV, D'Orlando DA, Teatin Latancia M, McIntyre J, Woodgate R, Bezsonova I. J Mol Biol. 2023 Nov 5:168353. doi: 10.1016/j.jmb.2023.168353. PubMed 37935254.
Backbone
  Vector backbone: pCMV6-AN-DDK
  Backbone manufacturer: Origene
  Total vector size (bp): 7022
  Vector type: Mammalian Expression
  Selectable markers: Neomycin (select with G418)
Growth in bacteria
  Bacterial resistance: Ampicillin, 100 μg/mL
  Growth temperature: 37°C
  Growth strain: DH5alpha
  Copy number: High Copy
Gene/Insert
  Gene/Insert name: UV excision repair protein RAD23 homolog A
  Species: H. sapiens (human)
  Mutation: Contains mutations S172A, M173A and V195A
  Entrez Gene: RAD23A (a.k.a. HHR23A, HR23A)
  Tag / fusion protein: FLAG (N terminal on backbone)
Terms and licenses: Academic/Nonprofit Terms; Industry Terms: Not Available to Industry
How to cite: pCMV6-AN-DDK_S172A_M173A_V195A RAD23A was a gift from Roger Woodgate (Addgene plasmid # 201576 ; http://n2t.net/addgene:201576 ; RRID:Addgene_201576)
